Addgene plasmid #71447: pLEGFP-K49R-STAT3
Purpose: Retroviral expression of K49R-STAT3. Please note that this plasmid contains K49R-STAT3 tagged with FLAG, not GFP.
Depositing lab: George Stark. Depositing organization: Cleveland Clinic Foundation. Publication: STAT3-driven transcription depends upon the dimethylation of K49 by EZH2. Dasgupta M, Dermawan JK, Willard B, Stark GR. Proc Natl Acad Sci U S A. 2015 Mar 31;112(13):3985-90. doi: 10.1073/pnas.1503152112. Epub 2015 Mar 12. PubMed 25767098.
Backbone
  Vector backbone: pLEGFP-N1-neo
  Backbone manufacturer: Clontech
  Vector type: Retroviral
  Selectable markers: Neomycin (select with G418)
Growth in bacteria
  Bacterial resistance: Ampicillin, 100 μg/mL
  Growth temperature: 37°C
  Growth strain: NEB Stable
  Copy number: Unknown
Gene/Insert
  Gene/Insert name: STAT3
  Species: H. sapiens (human)
  Mutation: K49R
  Entrez Gene: STAT3 (a.k.a. ADMIO, ADMIO1, APRF, HIES)
  Promoter: CMV
  Tag / fusion protein: FLAG (C terminal on backbone)
  Cloning method: Restriction Enzyme; 5′ cloning site HindIII (unknown if destroyed); 3′ cloning site unknown (unknown if destroyed)
  Sequencing primers: 5′ CMV-F; 3′ EGFP-N
Terms and licenses: Academic/Nonprofit Terms; Industry Terms: Not Available to Industry
How to cite: pLEGFP-K49R-STAT3 was a gift from George Stark (Addgene plasmid # 71447 ; http://n2t.net/addgene:71447 ; RRID:Addgene_71447)
