[The description below was written by a language model from this plasmid's Addgene catalogue record.]
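Description:
pLEGFP-K49R-STAT3 is a retroviral expression plasmid built on the Clontech pLEGFP-N1-neo backbone and carrying human STAT3 with a lysine-to-arginine substitution at residue 49. It is propagated in bacteria under ampicillin selection, and the record lists a recombination-reduced growth strain, a common choice for vectors containing repeated viral sequences. Its copy number is recorded as unknown. In mammalian cells, the backbone's neomycin resistance marker allows stably transduced populations to be selected with G418.

The STAT3 K49R insert is expressed from a CMV promoter and was introduced by restriction cloning using HindIII at the 5′ end. The 3′ cloning site is not recorded. Despite the "EGFP" in the plasmid name, which is inherited from the parent vector, the record explicitly notes that the encoded protein is tagged with FLAG at its C terminus rather than fused to GFP, so detection or immunoprecipitation would rely on the FLAG epitope. No feature table is provided, so the arrangement of viral elements such as LTRs and the packaging signal cannot be confirmed beyond what the backbone designation implies. As with other retroviral transfer vectors, it would be introduced into a packaging cell system to produce particles that integrate the expression cassette into target cells.

The stated purpose is retroviral expression of K49R-STAT3. The associated publication concerns the dependence of STAT3-driven transcription on dimethylation of K49 by EZH2. Arginine keeps the positive charge of lysine but cannot undergo lysine methylation, which makes this mutant suited to comparison with wild-type STAT3 when testing how modification at this residue contributes to STAT3 transcriptional activity.
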