>Addgene plasmid #71447 | pLEGFP-K49R-STAT3 | addgene partial sequence | sequence record 131058 | CMV-F 5'-CGCAAATGGGCGGTAGGCGTG-3'
CGTCAGATCCGCTAGCGCTACCGGACTCAGATCTCGAGCTCAAGCTTCAGGATGGCCCAATGGAATCAGC
TACAGCAGCTTGACACACGGTACCTGGAGCAGCTCCATCAGCTCTACAGTGACAGCTTCCCAATGGAGCT
GCGGCAGTTTCTGGCCCCTTGGATTGAGAGTCAAGATTGGGCATATGCGGCCAGCAGAGAATCACATGCC
ACTTTGGTGTTTCATAATCTCCTGGGAGAGATTGACCAGCAGTATAGCCGCTTCCTGCAAGAGTCGAATG
TTCTCTATCAGCACAATCTACGAAGAATCAAGCAGTTTCTTCAGAGCAGGTATCTTGAGAAGCCAATGGA
GATTGCCCGGATTGTGGCCCGGTGCCTGTGGGAAGAATCACGCCTTCTACAGACTGCAGCCACTGCGGCC
CAGCAAGGGGGCCAGGCCAACCACCCCACAGCAGCCGTGGTGACGGAGAAGCAGCAGATGCTGGAGCAGC
ACCTTCAGGATGTCCGGAAGAGAGTGCAGGATCTAGAACAGAAAATGAAAGTGGTAGAGAATCTCCAGGA
TGACTTTGATTTCAACTATAAAACCCTCAAGAGTCAAGGAGACATGCAAGATCTGAATGGAAACAACCAG
TCAGTGACCAGGCAGAAGATGCAGCAGCTGGAACAGATGCTCACTGCGCTGGACCAGATGCGGAGAAGCA
TCGTGAGTGAGCTGGCGGGGCTTTTGTCAGCGATGGAGTACGTGCAGAA
