>Addgene plasmid #71447 | pLEGFP-K49R-STAT3 | addgene partial sequence | sequence record 131059 | EGFP-N 5'-CGTCGCCGTCCAGCTCGACCAG-3'
CTTGCTCACCATGGTGGCGACCGGTGGATCCCGGGCCCGCGGTACCGTCGACTGCAGAATTCGAAGCTTT
CACTTGTCATCGTCGTCCTTGTAGTCCATGGGGGAGGTAGCGCACTCCGAGGTCAACTCCATGTCAAAGG
TGAGGGACTCAAACTGCCCTCCTGCTGAGGGTTCAGCACCTTCACCATTATTTCCAAACTGCATCAATGA
ATCTAAAGTGCGGGGGGACATCGGCAGGTCAATGGTATTGCTGCAGGTCGTTGGTGTCACACAGATAAAC
TTGGTCTTCAGGTATGGGGCAGCGCTACCTGGGTCAGCTTCAGGATGCTCCTGGCTCTCTGGCCGACAAT
ACTTTCCGAATGCCTCCTCCTTGGGAATGTCAGGATAGAGATAGACCAGTGGAGACACCAGGATATTGGT
AGCATCCATGATCTTATAGCCCATGATGATTTCAGCAAATGACATGTTGTTCAGCTGCTGCTTTGTGTAT
GGTTCCACGGACTGGATCTGGGTCTTACCGCTGATGTCCTTCTCCACCCAAGTGAAAGTGACGCCTCCTT
CTTTGCTGCTTTCACTGAATCTTAGCAGGAAGGTGCCTGGAGGCTTAGTGCTCAAGATGGCCCGCTCCCG
CTCCTTACTGATAAAGCCCATGATGTACCCTTCGTTCCAAAGGGCCAGGATGTACTTTTTCACAAGGTCA
ATGATATTGTCCAGCCAGACCCAGAAGGAGAAGCCCTTGCCAGCCATGTTTTCTTTGCAA
